Addgene plasmid #120011: pMaCTag-32
Purpose: Template for C-terminal PCR tagging of mammalian genes (without selection) with S-Tag
Depositing lab: Michael Knop. Depositing organization: Universitaet Heidelberg. Publication: CRISPR-Cas12a-assisted PCR tagging of mammalian genes. Fueller J, Herbst K, Meurer M, Gubicza K, Kurtulmus B, Knopf JD, Kirrmaier D, Buchmuller BC, Pereira G, Lemberg MK, Knop M. J Cell Biol. 2020 Jun 1;219(6). pii: 151766. doi: 10.1083/jcb.201910210. PubMed 32406907.
Backbone
  Vector backbone: pFA6a
  Backbone size w/o insert (bp): 2412
  Vector type: PCR Template
Growth in bacteria
  Bacterial resistance: Ampicillin, 100 μg/mL
  Growth temperature: 37°C
  Growth strain: DH5alpha
  Copy number: High Copy
Gene/Insert
  Gene/Insert name: S-Tag
  Species: H. sapiens (human)
  Promoter: None
  Tag / fusion protein: S-Tag (C terminal on backbone)
  Cloning method: Restriction Enzyme; 5′ cloning site BamHI (not destroyed); 3′ cloning site SpeI (not destroyed)
  Sequencing primers: 5′ SP6; 3′ AAACCACAACTAGAATGCAGTG
Terms and licenses: Academic/Nonprofit Terms; Industry Terms: Not Available to Industry
Depositor comments: Template plasmid for C-terminal PCR tagging of mammalian genes. For M1 and M2 tagging oligo design please visit www.pcr-tagging.com Please visit https://www.biorxiv.org/content/early/2018/11/20/473876 for BioRxiv preprint
How to cite: pMaCTag-32 was a gift from Michael Knop (Addgene plasmid # 120011 ; http://n2t.net/addgene:120011 ; RRID:Addgene_120011)
