[The description below was written by a language model from this plasmid's Addgene catalogue record and pLannotate feature annotations shown in this document.]
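Description:
pMaCTag-32 is a small (2,969 bp) PCR template plasmid built on the pFA6a backbone. It is not meant to be delivered to cells itself; it serves as the amplification template for the cassette used in CRISPR-Cas12a-assisted C-terminal PCR tagging of mammalian genes. It is propagated in E. coli as a high-copy plasmid through a ColE1/pUC-type origin and is selected with ampicillin via the β-lactamase gene and its native promoter. Short lacI, rop and bom fragments are backbone remnants. SP6 and T7 phage promoters flank the cassette, and SP6 is one of the listed sequencing primers. The depositor and repository sequences give the same set of features and differ only in where numbering starts.

The payload, cloned between BamHI and SpeI, begins with a promoterless S-Tag coding sequence, the short affinity and epitope tag derived from pancreatic ribonuclease A, followed by an SV40 polyadenylation signal. Having no promoter fits the design: after in-frame integration at the 3′ end of a target gene, the tag is expressed from the endogenous promoter and the SV40 signal terminates the transcript. Downstream lies a human U6 RNA polymerase III promoter flanked by two loxP sites. In this method the gene-specific tagging oligos (M1 and M2) supply the homology arms. The U6 promoter presumably drives a Cas12a crRNA encoded by the reverse oligo, although the record does not spell this out. The loxP sites should allow Cre-mediated removal of the U6 element after integration. This version carries no mammalian selection marker, so tagged cells must be identified without drug selection.
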