Features (pLannotate 1.2.2; 13 found; start..end, strand, type, name):
     64..108     +  CDS            S-Tag: affinity and epitope tag derived from pancreatic ribonuclease A
    118..239     +  polyA_signal   SV40 poly(A) signal: SV40 polyadenylation signal
    246..279     +  protein_bind   loxP: Cre-mediated recombination occurs in the 8-bp core sequence (GCATACAT). Cre recombinase
    286..526     +  promoter       U6 promoter: RNA polymerase III promoter for human U6 snRNA
    536..569     +  protein_bind   loxP: Cre-mediated recombination occurs in the 8-bp core sequence (GCATACAT). Cre recombinase
    607..625     -  promoter       T7 promoter: promoter for bacteriophage T7 RNA polymerase
    647..700     -  CDS            lacI (fragment): lac repressor; lacI; The lac repressor binds to the lac operator to inhibit transcription in E. coli. This inhibition can be relieved by adding lactose or isopropyl-β-D-thiogalactopyranoside (IPTG).
    883..1471    -  rep_origin     ori: high-copy-number ColE1/pMB1/pBR322/pUC origin of replication
   1642..2502    -  CDS            AmpR: β-lactamase; bla; confers resistance to ampicillin, carbenicillin, and related antibiotics
   2503..2607    -  promoter       AmpR promoter: bla
   2702..2737    +  CDS            rop (fragment): Rop protein, which maintains plasmids at low copy number; rop
   2839..2890    +  misc_feature   bom (fragment): basis of mobility region from pBR322
   2953..2       +  promoter       SP6 promoter (across the origin): promoter for bacteriophage SP6 RNA polymerase
>Addgene plasmid #120011 | pMaCTag-32 | depositor full sequence | sequence record 228037 | pMaCTag-32 sequence 2969 bps
GAACGCGGCCGCCAGCTGAAGCTTCGTACGTCAGGTGGAGGAGGTAGTGGCGGAGGCGGATCCAAAGAAA
CCGCTGCTGCTAAATTCGAACGCCAGCACATGGACAGCTGAACTAGTAACTTGTTTATTGCAGCTTATAA
TGGTTACAAATAAAGCAATAGCATCACAAATTTCACAAATAAAGCATTTTTTTCACTGCATTCTAGTTGT
GGTTTGTCCAAACTCATCAATGTATCTTAGTCGATATAACTTCGTATAGCATACATTATACGAAGTTATG
TCGAGGAGGGCCTATTTCCCATGATTCCTTCATATTTGCATATACGATACAAGGCTGTTAGAGAGATAAT
TGGAATTAATTTGACTGTAAACACAAAGATATTAGTACAAAATACGTGACGTAGAAAGTAATAATTTCTT
GGGTAGTTTGCAGTTTTAAAATTATGTTTTAAAATGGACTATCATATGCTTACCGTAACTTGAAAGTATT
TCGATTTCTTGGCTTTATATATCTTGTGGAAAGGACGAAACACCGATAACTTCGTATAGCATACATTATA
CGAAGTTATGGTACCGATGCAGCTAGCCCGCGGATCTGCCGGTCTCCCTATAGTGAGTCGTATTAATTTC
GATAAGCCAGGTTAACCTGCATTAATGAATCGGCCAACGCGCGGGGAGAGGCGGTTTGCGTATTGGGCGC
TCTTCCGCTTCCTCGCTCACTGACTCGCTGCGCTCGGTCGTTCGGCTGCGGCGAGCGGTATCAGCTCACT
CAAAGGCGGTAATACGGTTATCCACAGAATCAGGGGATAACGCAGGAAAGAACATGTGAGCAAAAGGCCA
GCAAAAGGCCAGGAACCGTAAAAAGGCCGCGTTGCTGGCGTTTTTCCATAGGCTCCGCCCCCCTGACGAG
CATCACAAAAATCGACGCTCAAGTCAGAGGTGGCGAAACCCGACAGGACTATAAAGATACCAGGCGTTTC
CCCCTGGAAGCTCCCTCGTGCGCTCTCCTGTTCCGACCCTGCCGCTTACCGGATACCTGTCCGCCTTTCT
CCCTTCGGGAAGCGTGGCGCTTTCTCAATGCTCACGCTGTAGGTATCTCAGTTCGGTGTAGGTCGTTCGC
TCCAAGCTGGGCTGTGTGCACGAACCCCCCGTTCAGCCCGACCGCTGCGCCTTATCCGGTAACTATCGTC
TTGAGTCCAACCCGGTAAGACACGACTTATCGCCACTGGCAGCAGCCACTGGTAACAGGATTAGCAGAGC
GAGGTATGTAGGCGGTGCTACAGAGTTCTTGAAGTGGTGGCCTAACTACGGCTACACTAGAAGGACAGTA
TTTGGTATCTGCGCTCTGCTGAAGCCAGTTACCTTCGGAAAAAGAGTTGGTAGCTCTTGATCCGGCAAAC
AAACCACCGCTGGTAGCGGTGGTTTTTTTGTTTGCAAGCAGCAGATTACGCGCAGAAAAAAAGGATCTCA
AGAAGATCCTTTGATCTTTTCTACGGGGTCTGACGCTCAGTGGAACGAAAACTCACGTTAAGGGATTTTG
GTCATGAGATTATCAAAAAGGATCTTCACCTAGATCCTTTTAAATTAAAAATGAAGTTTTAAATCAATCT
AAAGTATATATGAGTAAACTTGGTCTGACAGTTACCAATGCTTAATCAGTGAGGCACCTATCTCAGCGAT
CTGTCTATTTCGTTCATCCATAGTTGCCTGACTCCCCGTCGTGTAGATAACTACGATACGGGAGGGCTTA
CCATCTGGCCCCAGTGCTGCAATGATACCGCGAGACCCACGCTCACCGGCTCCAGATTTATCAGCAATAA
ACCAGCCAGCCGGAAGGGCCGAGCGCAGAAGTGGTCCTGCAACTTTATCCGCCTCCATCCAGTCTATTAA
TTGTTGCCGGGAAGCTAGAGTAAGTAGTTCGCCAGTTAATAGTTTGCGCAACGTTGTTGCCATTGCTACA
GGCATCGTGGTGTCACGCTCGTCGTTTGGTATGGCTTCATTCAGCTCCGGTTCCCAACGATCAAGGCGAG
TTACATGATCCCCCATGTTGTGCAAAAAAGCGGTTAGCTCCTTCGGTCCTCCGATCGTTGTCAGAAGTAA
GTTGGCCGCAGTGTTATCACTCATGGTTATGGCAGCACTGCATAATTCTCTTACTGTCATGCCATCCGTA
AGATGCTTTTCTGTGACTGGTGAGTACTCAACCAAGTCATTCTGAGAATAGTGTATGCGGCGACCGAGTT
GCTCTTGCCCGGCGTCAATACGGGATAATACCGCGCCACATAGCAGAACTTTAAAAGTGCTCATCATTGG
AAAACGTTCTTCGGGGCGAAAACTCTCAAGGATCTTACCGCTGTTGAGATCCAGTTCGATGTAACCCACT
CGTGCACCCAACTGATCTTCAGCATCTTTTACTTTCACCAGCGTTTCTGGGTGAGCAAAAACAGGAAGGC
AAAATGCCGCAAAAAAGGGAATAAGGGCGACACGGAAATGTTGAATACTCATACTCTTCCTTTTTCAATA
TTATTGAAGCATTTATCAGGGTTATTGTCTCATGAGCGGATACATATTTGAATGTATTTAGAAAAATAAA
CAAATAGGGGTTCCGCGCACATTTCCCCGAAAAGTGCCACCTGACGTCTAAGAAACCATTATTATCATGA
CATTAACCTATAAAAATAGGCGTATCACGAGGCCCTTTCGTCTCGCGCGTTTCGGTGATGACGGTGAAAA
CCTCTGACACATGCAGCTCCCGGAGACGGTCACAGCTTGTCTGTAAGCGGATGCCGGGAGCAGACAAGCC
CGTCAGGGCGCGTCAGCGGGTGTTGGCGGGTGTCGGGGCTGGCTTAACTATGCGGCATCAGAGCAGATTG
TACTGAGAGTGCACCATATGGACATATTGTCGTTAGAACGCGGCTACAATTAATACATAACCTTATGTAT
CATACACATACGATTTAGGTGACACTATA
