Features (pLannotate 1.2.2; 13 found; start..end, strand, type, name):
      1..19      +  promoter       SP6 promoter: promoter for bacteriophage SP6 RNA polymerase
     81..125     +  CDS            S-Tag: affinity and epitope tag derived from pancreatic ribonuclease A
    135..256     +  polyA_signal   SV40 poly(A) signal: SV40 polyadenylation signal
    263..296     +  protein_bind   loxP: Cre-mediated recombination occurs in the 8-bp core sequence (GCATACAT). Cre recombinase
    303..543     +  promoter       U6 promoter: RNA polymerase III promoter for human U6 snRNA
    553..586     +  protein_bind   loxP: Cre-mediated recombination occurs in the 8-bp core sequence (GCATACAT). Cre recombinase
    624..642     -  promoter       T7 promoter: promoter for bacteriophage T7 RNA polymerase
    664..717     -  CDS            lacI (fragment): lac repressor; lacI; The lac repressor binds to the lac operator to inhibit transcription in E. coli. This inhibition can be relieved by adding lactose or isopropyl-β-D-thiogalactopyranoside (IPTG).
    900..1488    -  rep_origin     ori: high-copy-number ColE1/pMB1/pBR322/pUC origin of replication
   1659..2519    -  CDS            AmpR: β-lactamase; bla; confers resistance to ampicillin, carbenicillin, and related antibiotics
   2520..2624    -  promoter       AmpR promoter: bla
   2719..2754    +  CDS            rop (fragment): Rop protein, which maintains plasmids at low copy number; rop
   2856..2907    +  misc_feature   bom (fragment): basis of mobility region from pBR322
>Addgene plasmid #120011 | pMaCTag-32 | addgene full sequence | sequence record 232608 | Addgene NGS Result
ATTTAGGTGACACTATAGAACGCGGCCGCCAGCTGAAGCTTCGTACGTCAGGTGGAGGAGGTAGTGGCGG
AGGCGGATCCAAAGAAACCGCTGCTGCTAAATTCGAACGCCAGCACATGGACAGCTGAACTAGTAACTTG
TTTATTGCAGCTTATAATGGTTACAAATAAAGCAATAGCATCACAAATTTCACAAATAAAGCATTTTTTT
CACTGCATTCTAGTTGTGGTTTGTCCAAACTCATCAATGTATCTTAGTCGATATAACTTCGTATAGCATA
CATTATACGAAGTTATGTCGAGGAGGGCCTATTTCCCATGATTCCTTCATATTTGCATATACGATACAAG
GCTGTTAGAGAGATAATTGGAATTAATTTGACTGTAAACACAAAGATATTAGTACAAAATACGTGACGTA
GAAAGTAATAATTTCTTGGGTAGTTTGCAGTTTTAAAATTATGTTTTAAAATGGACTATCATATGCTTAC
CGTAACTTGAAAGTATTTCGATTTCTTGGCTTTATATATCTTGTGGAAAGGACGAAACACCGATAACTTC
GTATAGCATACATTATACGAAGTTATGGTACCGATGCAGCTAGCCCGCGGATCTGCCGGTCTCCCTATAG
TGAGTCGTATTAATTTCGATAAGCCAGGTTAACCTGCATTAATGAATCGGCCAACGCGCGGGGAGAGGCG
GTTTGCGTATTGGGCGCTCTTCCGCTTCCTCGCTCACTGACTCGCTGCGCTCGGTCGTTCGGCTGCGGCG
AGCGGTATCAGCTCACTCAAAGGCGGTAATACGGTTATCCACAGAATCAGGGGATAACGCAGGAAAGAAC
ATGTGAGCAAAAGGCCAGCAAAAGGCCAGGAACCGTAAAAAGGCCGCGTTGCTGGCGTTTTTCCATAGGC
TCCGCCCCCCTGACGAGCATCACAAAAATCGACGCTCAAGTCAGAGGTGGCGAAACCCGACAGGACTATA
AAGATACCAGGCGTTTCCCCCTGGAAGCTCCCTCGTGCGCTCTCCTGTTCCGACCCTGCCGCTTACCGGA
TACCTGTCCGCCTTTCTCCCTTCGGGAAGCGTGGCGCTTTCTCATAGCTCACGCTGTAGGTATCTCAGTT
CGGTGTAGGTCGTTCGCTCCAAGCTGGGCTGTGTGCACGAACCCCCCGTTCAGCCCGACCGCTGCGCCTT
ATCCGGTAACTATCGTCTTGAGTCCAACCCGGTAAGACACGACTTATCGCCACTGGCAGCAGCCACTGGT
AACAGGATTAGCAGAGCGAGGTATGTAGGCGGTGCTACAGAGTTCTTGAAGTGGTGGCCTAACTACGGCT
ACACTAGAAGAACAGTATTTGGTATCTGCGCTCTGCTGAAGCCAGTTACCTTCGGAAAAAGAGTTGGTAG
CTCTTGATCCGGCAAACAAACCACCGCTGGTAGCGGTGGTTTTTTTGTTTGCAAGCAGCAGATTACGCGC
AGAAAAAAAGGATCTCAAGAAGATCCTTTGATCTTTTCTACGGGGTCTGACGCTCAGTGGAACGAAAACT
CACGTTAAGGGATTTTGGTCATGAGATTATCAAAAAGGATCTTCACCTAGATCCTTTTAAATTAAAAATG
AAGTTTTAAATCAATCTAAAGTATATATGAGTAAACTTGGTCTGACAGTTACCAATGCTTAATCAGTGAG
GCACCTATCTCAGCGATCTGTCTATTTCGTTCATCCATAGTTGCCTGACTCCCCGTCGTGTAGATAACTA
CGATACGGGAGGGCTTACCATCTGGCCCCAGTGCTGCAATGATACCGCGAGACCCACGCTCACCGGCTCC
AGATTTATCAGCAATAAACCAGCCAGCCGGAAGGGCCGAGCGCAGAAGTGGTCCTGCAACTTTATCCGCC
TCCATCCAGTCTATTAATTGTTGCCGGGAAGCTAGAGTAAGTAGTTCGCCAGTTAATAGTTTGCGCAACG
TTGTTGCCATTGCTACAGGCATCGTGGTGTCACGCTCGTCGTTTGGTATGGCTTCATTCAGCTCCGGTTC
CCAACGATCAAGGCGAGTTACATGATCCCCCATGTTGTGCAAAAAAGCGGTTAGCTCCTTCGGTCCTCCG
ATCGTTGTCAGAAGTAAGTTGGCCGCAGTGTTATCACTCATGGTTATGGCAGCACTGCATAATTCTCTTA
CTGTCATGCCATCCGTAAGATGCTTTTCTGTGACTGGTGAGTACTCAACCAAGTCATTCTGAGAATAGTG
TATGCGGCGACCGAGTTGCTCTTGCCCGGCGTCAATACGGGATAATACCGCGCCACATAGCAGAACTTTA
AAAGTGCTCATCATTGGAAAACGTTCTTCGGGGCGAAAACTCTCAAGGATCTTACCGCTGTTGAGATCCA
GTTCGATGTAACCCACTCGTGCACCCAACTGATCTTCAGCATCTTTTACTTTCACCAGCGTTTCTGGGTG
AGCAAAAACAGGAAGGCAAAATGCCGCAAAAAAGGGAATAAGGGCGACACGGAAATGTTGAATACTCATA
CTCTTCCTTTTTCAATATTATTGAAGCATTTATCAGGGTTATTGTCTCATGAGCGGATACATATTTGAAT
GTATTTAGAAAAATAAACAAATAGGGGTTCCGCGCACATTTCCCCGAAAAGTGCCACCTGACGTCTAAGA
AACCATTATTATCATGACATTAACCTATAAAAATAGGCGTATCACGAGGCCCTTTCGTCTCGCGCGTTTC
GGTGATGACGGTGAAAACCTCTGACACATGCAGCTCCCGGAGACGGTCACAGCTTGTCTGTAAGCGGATG
CCGGGAGCAGACAAGCCCGTCAGGGCGCGTCAGCGGGTGTTGGCGGGTGTCGGGGCTGGCTTAACTATGC
GGCATCAGAGCAGATTGTACTGAGAGTGCACCATATGGACATATTGTCGTTAGAACGCGGCTACAATTAA
TACATAACCTTATGTATCATACACATACG
